>Addgene plasmid #61065 | pSIN4-EF1a-TAL1-IRES-Puro | depositor full sequence | sequence record 114112 | pSIN4-EF1a-TAL1-IRES-Puro sequence 8541 bps
CGGACCGCCACTGCCAATTACCTGTGGTTTCATTTACTCTAAACCTGTGATTCCTCTGAATTATTTTCAT
TTTAAAGAAATTGTATTTGTTAAATATGTACTACAAACTTAGTAGTTGGAAGGGCTAATTCACTCCCAAA
GAAGACAAGATATCCTTGATCTGTGGATCTACCACACACAAGGCTACTTCCCTGATTAGCAGAACTACAC
ACCAGGGCCAGGGGTCAGATATCCACTGACCTTTGGATGGTGCTACAAGCTAGTACCAGTTGAGCCAGAT
AAGGTAGAAGAGGCCAATAAAGGAGAGAACACCAGCTTGTTACACCCTGTGAGCCTGCATGGGATGGATG
ACCCGGAGAGAGAAGTGTTAGAGTGGAGGTTTGACAGCCGCCTAGCATTTCATCACGTGGCCCGAGAGCT
GCATCCGGAGTACTTCAAGAACTGCTGATATCGAGCTTGCTACAAGGGACTTTCCGCTGGGGACTTTCCA
GGGAGGCGTGGCCTGGGCGGGACTGGGGAGTGGCGAGCCCTCAGATCCTGCATATAAGCAGCTGCTTTTT
GCCTGTACTGGGTCTCTCTGGTTAGACCAGATCTGAGCCTGGGAGCTCTCTGGCTAACTAGGGAACCCAC
TGCTTAAGCCTCAATAAAGCTTGCCTTGAGTGCTTCAAGTAGTGTGTGCCCGTCTGTTGTGTGACTCTGG
TAACTAGAGATCCCTCAGACCCTTTTAGTCAGTGTGGAAAATCTCTAGCAGTGGCGCCCGAACAGGGACT
TGAAAGCGAAAGGGAAACCAGAGGAGCTCTCTCGACGCAGGACTCGGCTTGCTGAAGCGCGCACGGCAAG
AGGCGAGGGGCGGCGACTGGTGAGTACGCCAAAAATTTTGACTAGCGGAGGCTAGAAGGAGAGAGATGGG
TGCGAGAGCGTCAGTATTAAGCGGGGGAGAATTAGATCGCGATGGGAAAAAATTCGGTTAAGGCCAGGGG
GAAAGAAAAAATATAAATTAAAACATATAGTATGGGCAAGCAGGGAGCTAGAACGATTCGCAGTTAATCC
TGGCCTGTTAGAAACATCAGAAGGCTGTAGACAAATACTGGGACAGCTACAACCATCCCTTCAGACAGGA
TCAGAAGAACTTAGATCATTATATAATACAGTAGCAACCCTCTATTGTGTGCATCAAAGGATAGAGATAA
AAGACACCAAGGAAGCTTTAGACAAGATAGAGGAAGAGCAAAACAAAAGTAAGACCACCGCACAGCAAGC
GGCCGCTGATCTTCAGACCTGGAGGAGGAGATATGAGGGACAATTGGAGAAGTGAATTATATAAATATAA
AGTAGTAAAAATTGAACCATTAGGAGTAGCACCCACCAAGGCAAAGAGAAGAGTGGTGCAGAGAGAAAAA
AGAGCAGTGGGAATAGGAGCTTTGTTCCTTGGGTTCTTGGGAGCAGCAGGAAGCACTATGGGCGCAGCGT
CAATGACGCTGACGGTACAGGCCAGACAATTATTGTCTGGTATAGTGCAGCAGCAGAACAATTTGCTGAG
GGCTATTGAGGCGCAACAGCATCTGTTGCAACTCACAGTCTGGGGCATCAAGCAGCTCCAGGCAAGAATC
CTGGCTGTGGAAAGATACCTAAAGGATCAACAGCTCCTGGGGATTTGGGGTTGCTCTGGAAAACTCATTT
GCACCACTGCTGTGCCTTGGAATGCTAGTTGGAGTAATAAATCTCTGGAACAGATTTGGAATCACACGAC
CTGGATGGAGTGGGACAGAGAAATTAACAATTACACAAGCTTAATACACTCCTTAATTGAAGAATCGCAA
AACCAGCAAGAAAAGAATGAACAAGAATTATTGGAATTAGATAAATGGGCAAGTTTGTGGAATTGGTTTA
ACATAACAAATTGGCTGTGGTATATAAAATTATTCATAATGATAGTAGGAGGCTTGGTAGGTTTAAGAAT
AGTTTTTGCTGTACTTTCTATAGTGAATAGAGTTAGGCAGGGATATTCACCATTATCGTTTCAGACCCAC
CTCCCAACCCCGAGGGGACCCGACAGGCCCGAAGGAATAGAAGAAGAAGGTGGAGAGAGAGACAGAGACA
GATCCATTCGATTAGTGAACGGATCTCGACGGTATCGCCACAAATGGCAGTATTCATCCACAATTTTAAA
AGAAAGGGGGGGATTGGGGGGTACAGTGCAGGGGAAAGAATAGTAGACATAATAGCAACAGACATACAAA
CTAAAGAATTACAAAAACAAATTACAAAAATTCAAAATTTTCGGGTTTATTACAGGGACAGCAGAGATCC
ACTTTGGATCGATAAGCTTTGCAAAGATGGATAAAGTTTTAAACAGAGAGGAATCTTTGCAGCTAATGGA
CCTTCTAGGTCTTGAAAGGAGTGGGAATTGGCTCCGGTGCCCGTCAGTGGGCAGAGCGCACATCGCCCAC
AGTCCCCGAGAAGTTGGGGGGAGGGGTCGGCAATTGAACCGGTGCCTAGAGAAGGTGGCGCGGGGTAAAC
TGGGAAAGTGATGTCGTGTACTGGCTCCGCCTTTTTCCCGAGGGTGGGGGAGAACCGTATATAAGTGCAG
TAGTCGCCGTGAACGTTCTTTTTCGCAACGGGTTTGCCGCCAGAACACAGGTAAGTGCCGTGTGTGGTTC
CCGCGGGCCTGGCCTCTTTACGGGTTATGGCCCTTGCGTGCCTTGAATTACTTCCACCTGGCTGCAGTAC
GTGATTCTTGATCCCGAGCTTCGGGTTGGAAGTGGGTGGGAGAGTTCGAGGCCTTGCGCTTAAGGAGCCC
CTTCGCCTCGTGCTTGAGTTGAGGCCTGGCCTGGGCGCTGGGGCCGCCGCGTGCGAATCTGGTGGCACCT
TCGCGCCTGTCTCGCTGCTTTCGATAAGTCTCTAGCCATTTAAAATTTTTGATGACCTGCTGCGACGCTT
TTTTTCTGGCAAGATAGTCTTGTAAATGCGGGCCAAGATCTGCACACTGGTATTTCGGTTTTTGGGGCCG
CGGGCGGCGACGGGGCCCGTGCGTCCCAGCGCACATGTTCGGCGAGGCGGGGCCTGCGAGCGCGGCCACC
GAGAATCGGACGGGGGTAGTCTCAAGCTGGCCGGCCTGCTCTGGTGCCTGGCCTCGCGCCGCCGTGTATC
GCCCCGCCCTGGGCGGCAAGGCTGGCCCGGTCGGCACCAGTTGCGTGAGCGGAAAGATGGCCGCTTCCCG
GCCCTGCTGCAGGGAGCTCAAAATGGAGGACGCGGCGCTCGGGAGAGCGGGCGGGTGAGTCACCCACACA
AAGGAAAAGGGCCTTTCCGTCCTCAGCCGTCGCTTCATGTGACTCCACGGAGTACCGGGCGCCGTCCAGG
CACCTCGATTAGTTCTCGAGCTTTTGGAGTACGTCGTCTTTAGGTTGGGGGGAGGGGTTTTATGCGATGG
AGTTTCCCCACACTGAGTGGGTGGAGACTGAAGTTAGGCCAGCTTGGCACTTGATGTAATTCTCCTTGGA
ATTTGCCCTTTTTGAGTTTGGATCTTGGTTCATTCTCAAGCCTCAGACAGTGGTTCAAAGTTTTTTTCTT
CCATTTCAGGTGTCGTGAGGGAATTCGCCACCATGGACTACAAGGACGACGATGACAAGACCGAGCGGCC
GCCGAGCGAGGCGGCTCGCAGTGACCCCCAGCTAGAGGGACGGGACGCGGCCGAGGCCAGCATGGCCCCC
CCGCACCTGGTCCTGCTGAACGGCGTCGCCAAGGAGACGAGCCGCGCGGCCGCAGCGGAGCCCCCAGTCA
TCGAACTGGGCGCGCGCGGAGGCCCGGGGGGCGGCCCTGCCGGTGGGGGCGGCGCCGCGAGAGACTTAAA
GGGCCGCGACGCGGCGACGGCCGAAGCGCGCCATCGGGTGCCCACCACCGAGCTGTGCAGACCTCCCGGG
CCCGCCCCGGCCCCCGCGCCCGCCTCGGTTACAGCGGAGCTGCCCGGCGACGGCCGCATGGTGCAGCTGA
GTCCTCCCGCGCTGGCTGCCCCCGCCGCCCCCGGCCGCGCGCTGCTCTACAGCCTCAGCCAGCCGCTGGC
CTCTCTCGGCAGCGGGTTCTTTGGGGAGCCGGATGCCTTCCCTATGTTCACCACCAACAATCGAGTGAAG
AGGAGACCTTCCCCCTATGAGATGGAGATTACTGATGGTCCCCACACCAAAGTTGTGCGGCGTATCTTCA
CCAACAGCCGGGAGCGATGGCGGCAGCAGAATGTGAACGGGGCCTTTGCCGAGCTCCGCAAGCTGATCCC
CACACATCCCCCGGACAAGAAGCTCAGCAAGAATGAGATCCTCCGCCTGGCCATGAAGTATATCAACTTC
TTGGCCAAGCTGCTCAATGACCAGGAGGAGGAGGGCACCCAGCGGGCCAAGACTGGCAAGGACCCTGTGG
TGGGGGCTGGTGGGGGTGGAGGTGGGGGAGGGGGCGGCGCGCCCCCAGATGACCTCCTGCAAGACGTGCT
TTCCCCCAACTCCAGCTGCGGCAGCTCCCTGGATGGGGCAGCCAGCCCGGACAGCTACACGGAGGAGCCC
GCGCCCAAACACACGGCCCGCAGCCTCCATCCTGCCATGCTGCCTGCCGCCGATGGAGCCGGCCCTCGGT
GAGGATCCCGGCATGCATCTAGGGCGGCCAATTCCGCCCCTCTCCCTCCCCCCCCCCTAACGTTACTGGC
CGAAGCCGCTTGGAATAAGGCCGGTGTGCGTTTGTCTATATGTGATTTTCCACCATATTGCCGTCTTTTG
GCAATGTGAGGGCCCGGAAACCTGGCCCTGTCTTCTTGACGAGCATTCCTAGGGGTCTTTCCCCTCTCGC
CAAAGGAATGCAAGGTCTGTTGAATGTCGTGAAGGAAGCAGTTCCTCTGGAAGCTTCTTGAAGACAAACA
ACGTCTGTAGCGACCCTTTGCAGGCAGCGGAACCCCCCACCTGGCGACAGGTGCCTCTGCGGCCAAAAGC
CACGTGTATAAGATACACCTGCAAAGGCGGCACAACCCCAGTGCCACGTTGTGAGTTGGATAGTTGTGGA
AAGAGTCAAATGGCTCTCCTCAAGCGTATTCAACAAGGGGCTGAAGGATGCCCAGAAGGTACCCCATTGT
ATGGGATCTGATCTGGGGCCTCGGTGCACATGCTTTACATGTGTTTAGTCGAGGTTAAAAAAACGTCTAG
GCCCCCCGAACCACGGGGACGTGGTTTTCCTTTGAAAAACACGATGATAAGCTTGCCACAACCCACAAGG
AGACGACCTTCCATGACCGAGTACAAGCCCACGGTGCGCCTCGCCACCCGCGACGACGTCCCCCGGGCCG
TACGCACCCTCGCCGCCGCGTTCGCCGACTACCCCGCCACGCGCCACACCGTCGACCCGGACCGCCACAT
CGAGCGGGTCACCGAGCTGCAAGAACTCTTCCTCACGCGCGTCGGGCTCGACATCGGCAAGGTGTGGGTC
GCGGACGACGGCGCCGCGGTGGCGGTCTGGACCACGCCGGAGAGCGTCGAAGCGGGGGCGGTGTTCGCCG
AGATCGGCCCGCGCATGGCCGAGTTGAGCGGTTCCCGGCTGGCCGCGCAGCAACAGATGGAAGGCCTCCT
GGCGCCGCACCGGCCCAAGGAGCCCGCGTGGTTCCTGGCCACCGTCGGCGTCTCGCCCGACCACCAGGGC
AAGGGTCTGGGCAGCGCCGTCGTGCTCCCCGGAGTGGAGGCGGCCGAGCGCGCCGGGGTGCCCGCCTTCC
TGGAGACCTCCGCGCCCCGCAACCTCCCCTTCTACGAGCGGCTCGGCTTCACCGTCACCGCCGACGTCGA
GTGCCCGAAGGACCGCGCGACCTGGTGCATGACCCGCAAGCCCGGTGCCTGATAATAGGCGGCCGCTCGA
GACCTAGAAAAACATGGAGCAATCACAAGTAGCAATACAGCAGCTACCAATGCTGATTGTGCCTGGCTAG
AAGCACAAGAGGAGGAGGAGGTGGGTTTTCCAGTCACACCTCAGGTACCTTTAAGACCAATGACTTACAA
GGCAGCTGTAGATCTTAGCCACTTTTTAAAAGAAAAGGGGGGACTGGAAGGGCTAATTCACTCCCAACGA
AGACAAGATCTGCTTTTTGCTTGTACTGGGTCTCTCTGGTTAGACCAGATCTGAGCCTGGGAGCTCTCTG
GCTAACTAGGGAACCCACTGCTTAAGCCTCAATAAAGCTTGCCTTGAGTGCTTCAAGTAGTGTGTGCCCG
TCTGTTGTGTGACTCTGGTAACTAGAGATCCCTCAGACCCTTTTAGTCAGTGTGGAAAATCTCTAGCAGT
AGTAGTTCATGTCATCTTATTATTCAGTATTTATAACTTGCAAAGAAATGAATATCAGAGAGTGAGAGGC
CTTGACATTATAATAGATTTAGCAGGAATTGAACTAGGAGTGGAGCACACAGGCAAAGTTCTAGAGCTCG
CTGATCAGCCTCGACTGTGCCTTCTAGTTGCCAGCCATCTGTTGTTTGCCCCTCCCCCGTGCCTTCCTTG
ACCCTGGAAGGTGCCACTCCCACTGTCCTTTCCTAATAAAATGAGGAAATTGCATCGCATTGTCTGAGTA
GGTGTCATTCTATTCTGGGGGGTGGGGTGGGGCAGGACAGCAAGGGGGAGGATTGGGAAGACAATAGCAG
GCATGCTGGGGATGCGGTGGGCTCTATGGCTTCTGAGGCGGAAAGAACCAGCTGGGGGCGCGCCCCTCGA
GGCCGCCATGGTCATAGCTGTTTGACGTCAGGTGGCACTTTTCGGGGAAATGTGCGCGGAACCCCTATTT
GTTTATTTTTCTAAATACATTCAAATATGTATCCGCTCATGAGACAATAACCCTGATAAATGCTTCAATA
ATATTGAAAAAGGAAGAGTATGAGTATTCAACATTTCCGTGTCGCCCTTATTCCCTTTTTTGCGGCATTT
TGCCTTCCTGTTTTTGCTCACCCAGAAACGCTGGTGAAAGTAAAAGATGCTGAAGATCAGTTGGGTGCAC
GAGTGGGTTACATCGAACTGGATCTCAACAGCGGTAAGATCCTTGAGAGTTTTCGCCCCGAAGAACGTTT
TCCAATGATGAGCACTTTTAAAGTTCTGCTATGTGGCGCGGTATTATCCCGTATTGACGCCGGGCAAGAG
CAACTCGGTCGCCGCATACACTATTCTCAGAATGACTTGGTTGAGTACTCACCAGTCACAGAAAAGCATC
TTACGGATGGCATGACAGTAAGAGAATTATGCAGTGCTGCCATAACCATGAGTGATAACACTGCGGCCAA
CTTACTTCTGACAACGATCGGAGGACCGAAGGAGCTAACCGCTTTTTTGCACAACATGGGGGATCATGTA
ACTCGCCTTGATCGTTGGGAACCGGAGCTGAATGAAGCCATACCAAACGACGAGCGTGACACCACGATGC
CTGTAGCAATGGCAACAACGTTGCGCAAACTATTAACTGGCGAACTACTTACTCTAGCTTCCCGGCAACA
ATTAATAGACTGGATGGAGGCGGATAAAGTTGCAGGACCACTTCTGCGCTCGGCCCTTCCGGCTGGCTGG
TTTATTGCTGATAAATCTGGAGCCGGTGAGCGTGGGTCTCGCGGTATCATTGCAGCACTGGGGCCAGATG
GTAAGCCCTCCCGTATCGTAGTTATCTACACGACGGGGAGTCAGGCAACTATGGATGAACGAAATAGACA
GATCGCTGAGATAGGTGCCTCACTGATTAAGCATTGGTAACTGTCAGACCAAGTTTACTCATATATACTT
TAGATTGATTTAAAACTTCATTTTTAATTTAAAAGGATCTAGGTGAAGATCCTTTTTGATAATCTCATGA
CCAAAATCCCTTAACGTGAGTTTTCGTTCCACTGAGCGTCAGACCCCGTAGAAAAGATCAAAGGATCTTC
TTGAGATCCTTTTTTTCTGCGCGTAATCTGCTGCTTGCAAACAAAAAAACCACCGCTACCAGCGGTGGTT
TGTTTGCCGGATCAAGAGCTACCAACTCTTTTTCCGAAGGTAACTGGCTTCAGCAGAGCGCAGATACCAA
ATACTGTCCTTCTAGTGTAGCCGTAGTTAGGCCACCACTTCAAGAACTCTGTAGCACCGCCTACATACCT
CGCTCTGCTAATCCTGTTACCAGTGGCTGCTGCCAGTGGCGATAAGTCGTGTCTTACCGGGTTGGACTCA
AGACGATAGTTACCGGATAAGGCGCAGCGGTCGGGCTGAACGGGGGGTTCGTGCACACAGCCCAGCTTGG
AGCGAACGACCTACACCGAACTGAGATACCTACAGCGTGAGCATTGAGAAAGCGCCACGCTTCCCGAAGG
GAGAAAGGCGGACAGGTATCCGGTAAGCGGCAGGGTCGGAACAGGAGAGCGCACGAGGGAGCTTCCAGGG
GGAAACGCCTGGTATCTTTATAGTCCTGTCGGGTTTCGCCACCTCTGACTTGAGCGTCGATTTTTGTGAT
GCTCGTCAGGGGGGCGGAGCCTATGGAAAAACGCCAGCAACGCGGCCTTTTTACGGTTCCTGGCCTTTTG
C
Features (pLannotate 1.2.2; 20 found; start..end, strand, type, name):
    116..445     +  CDS            nef (fragment): NEF_HV1BR - Experimental evidence at protein level: Swiss-Prot protein existence level 1. Extracellular Nef protein targets CD4(+) T-lymphocytes for apoptosis by interacting with CXCR4 surface receptors (PubMed:14990729). From Human immunodeficiency virus type 1 group M subtype B (isolate BRU/LAI) (HIV-1).
    493..750     +  LTR            5' LTR (truncated): truncated 5' long terminal repeat (LTR) from HIV-1
    797..922     +  misc_feature   HIV-1 Ψ: packaging signal of human immunodeficiency virus type 1
    906..1269    +  CDS            HIV-1 gag (fragment): gag protein from human immunodeficiency virus 1; gag
   1415..1648    +  misc_feature   RRE: The Rev response element (RRE) of HIV-1 allows for Rev-dependent mRNA export from the nucleus to the cytoplasm.
   2025..2125    +  CDS            Rev (fragment): human immunodeficiency virus 1 (HIV-1) Rev protein; rev; enhances nuclear export of unspliced and incompletely spliced viral mRNAs
   2164..2281    +  misc_feature   cPPT/CTS: central polypurine tract and central termination sequence of HIV-1
   2337..2403    +  CDS            small t antigen (fragment): SV40 (simian virus 40) small t antigen
   2410..3588    +  promoter       EF-1α promoter: strong constitutive promoter for human elongation factor EF-1α
   3609..3629    +  CDS            FLAG (fragment): FLAG® epitope tag, followed by an enterokinase cleavage site
   3630..4619    +  CDS            TAL1: TAL1_HUMAN - Also known as BHLHA17, SCL, TCL5. Experimental evidence at protein level: Swiss-Prot protein existence level 1. Implicated in the genesis of hemopoietic malignancies. It may play an important role in hemopoietic differentiation. Serves as a positive regulator of erythroid differentiation (By similarity). From Homo sapiens (Human).
   4768..5230    +  misc_feature   IRES: internal ribosome entry site (IRES) of the encephalomyocarditis virus (EMCV)
   5263..5862    +  CDS            PuroR: puromycin N-acetyltransferase; pac from Streptomyces; confers resistance to puromycin
   5869..6063    +  CDS            nef (fragment): NEF_HV1Z2 - Experimental evidence at protein level: Swiss-Prot protein existence level 1. Extracellular Nef protein targets CD4(+) T-lymphocytes for apoptosis by interacting with CXCR4 surface receptors. From Human immunodeficiency virus type 1 group M subtype D (isolate Z2/CDC-Z34) (HIV-1).
   6065..6298    +  LTR            3' LTR (ΔU3): self-inactivating 3' long terminal repeat (LTR) from HIV-1
   6455..6679    +  polyA_signal   bGH poly(A) signal: bovine growth hormone polyadenylation signal
   6683..6704    +  promoter       SV40 promoter (fragment): SV40 enhancer and early promoter
   6775..6879    +  promoter       AmpR promoter: bla
   6880..7740    +  CDS            AmpR: β-lactamase; bla; confers resistance to ampicillin, carbenicillin, and related antibiotics
   7911..8499    +  rep_origin     ori: high-copy-number ColE1/pMB1/pBR322/pUC origin of replication
