[The description below was written by a language model from this plasmid's Addgene catalogue record and pLannotate feature annotations shown in this document.]
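Description:
pSIN4-EF1a-TAL1-IRES-Puro is an HIV-1-derived, self-inactivating lentiviral transfer vector built on the pSIN4-EF1alpha-IRES-Puro backbone for expression of human TAL1 (also known as SCL). The full plasmid is about 8.5 kb and is maintained in bacteria through a high-copy ColE1/pUC-type origin with ampicillin selection from the β-lactamase gene. The viral portion contains a truncated 5' LTR, the Ψ packaging signal with an adjoining gag fragment, the Rev response element for Rev-dependent nuclear export of the genomic RNA, and the cPPT/CTS element that aids nuclear import of the reverse-transcribed genome. The 3' LTR carries the ΔU3 deletion, which is copied to both ends of the provirus during reverse transcription and silences LTR-driven transcription after integration; a bGH polyadenylation signal lies downstream of it. Short nef, rev and SV40 fragments annotated in the table are residual sequence matches rather than functional genes.

The payload is a single bicistronic cassette driven by the strong constitutive human EF-1α promoter. An N-terminal FLAG epitope supplied by the backbone is fused to the roughly 1 kb TAL1 coding sequence, which was inserted between retained EcoRI and BamHI sites. An EMCV IRES follows and allows cap-independent translation of puromycin N-acetyltransferase from the same transcript, so puromycin-resistant transduced cells should also express the tagged transcription factor. TAL1 is a basic helix-loop-helix regulator of haematopoietic differentiation, and the associated study used transcriptional regulators to induce haematoendothelial programmes in human pluripotent stem cells, which fits the vector's use for stable, selectable TAL1 overexpression in mammalian cells.
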