Addgene plasmid #61065: pSIN4-EF1a-TAL1-IRES-Puro
Purpose: lentiviral vector for TAL1
Depositing lab: Igor Slukvin. Depositing organization: University of Wisconsin, Madison. Publication: Direct induction of haematoendothelial programs in human pluripotent stem cells by transcriptional regulators. Elcheva I, Brok-Volchanskaya V, Kumar A, Liu P, Lee JH, Tong L, Vodyanik M, Swanson S, Stewart R, Kyba M, Yakubov E, Cooke J, Thomson JA, Slukvin I. Nat Commun. 2014 Jul 14;5:4372. doi: 10.1038/ncomms5372. PubMed 25019369.
Backbone
  Vector backbone: pSIN4-EF1alpha-IRES-Puro
  Backbone size w/o insert (bp): 7500
  Vector type: Lentiviral
  Selectable markers: Puromycin
Growth in bacteria
  Bacterial resistance: Ampicillin, 100 μg/mL
  Growth temperature: 37°C
  Growth strain: Stbl3
  Copy number: Unknown
Gene/Insert
  Gene/Insert name: TAL1
  Species: H. sapiens (human)
  Insert size (bp): 997
  GenBank ID: NM_003189
  Entrez Gene: TAL1 (a.k.a. SCL, TCL5, bHLHa17, tal-1)
  Promoter: EF1alpha
  Tag / fusion protein: FLAG (N terminal on backbone)
  Cloning method: Restriction Enzyme; 5′ cloning site EcoRI (not destroyed); 3′ cloning site BamHI (not destroyed)
  Sequencing primers: 5′ EF1a-Fwd; 3′ pSIN-R: CAAACGCACACCGGCCTTATT
Terms and licenses: Academic/Nonprofit Terms; Industry Terms: Not Available to Industry
How to cite: pSIN4-EF1a-TAL1-IRES-Puro was a gift from Igor Slukvin (Addgene plasmid # 61065 ; http://n2t.net/addgene:61065 ; RRID:Addgene_61065)
