>Addgene plasmid #61065 | pSIN4-EF1a-TAL1-IRES-Puro | addgene partial sequence | sequence record 106343 | EF1a-F 5'-TCAAGCCTCAGACAGTGGTTC-3'
TTCACTAGTGATTGGAATCCGCCACCATGGACTACAAGGACGACGATGACAAGACCGAGCGGCCGCCGAG
CGAGGCGGCTCGCAGTGACCCCCAGCTAGAGGGACGGGACGCGGCCGAGGCCAGCATGGCCCCCCCGCAC
CTGGTCCTGCTGAACGGCGTCGCCAAGGAGACGAGCCGCGCGGCCGCAGCGGAGCCCCCAGTCATCGAAC
TGGGCGCGCGCGGAGGCCCGGGGGGCGGCCCTGCCGGTGGGGGCGGCGCCGCGAGAGACTTAAAGGGCCG
CGACGCGGCGACGGCCGAAGCGCGCCATCGGGTGCCCACCACCGAGCTGTGCAGACCTCCCGGGCCCGCC
CCGGCCCCCGCGCCCGCCTCGGTTACAGCGGAGCTGCCCGGCGACGGCCGCATGGTGCAGCTGAGTCCTC
CCGCGCTGGCTGCCCCCGCCGCCCCCGGCCGCGCGCTGCTCTACAGCCTCAGCCAGCCGCTGGCCTCTCT
CGGCAGCGGGTTCTTTGGGGAGCCGGATGCCTTCCCTATGTTCACCACCAACAATCGAGTGAAGAGGAGA
CCTTCCCCCTATGAGATGGAGATTACTGATGGTCCCCACACCAAAGTTGTTCGGCGTATCTTCACCAACA
GCC
