>Addgene plasmid #61065 | pSIN4-EF1a-TAL1-IRES-Puro | addgene partial sequence | sequence record 106588 | IRES-F 5'-TGGCTCTCCTCAAGCGTATT-3'
GCCAGAAGGTACCCCATTGTATGGGATCTGATCTGGGGCCTCGGTGCACATGCTTTACATGTGTTTAGTC
GAGGTTAAAAAAACGTCTAGGCCCCCCGAACCACGGGGACGTGGTTTTCCTTTGAAAAACACGATGATAA
GCTTGCCACAACCCACAAGGAGACGACCTTCCATGACCGAGTACAAGCCCACGGTGCGCCTCGCCACCCG
CGACGACGTCCCCCGGGCCGTACGCACCCTCGCCGCCGCGTTCGCCGACTACCCCGCCACGCGCCACACC
GTCGACCCGGACCGCCACATCGAGCGGGTCACCGAGCTGCAAGAACTCTTCCTCACGCGCGTCGGGCTCG
ACATCGGCAAGGTGTGGGTCGCGGACGACGGCGCCGCGGTGGCGGTCTGGACCACGCCGGAGAGCGTCGA
AGCGGGGGCGGTGTTCGCCGAGATCGGCCCGCGCATGGCCGAGTTGAGCGGTTCCCGGCTGGCCGCGCAG
CAACAGATGGAAGGCCTCCTGGCGCCGCACCGGCCCAAGGAGCCCGCGTGGTTCCTGGCCACCGTCGGCG
TCTCGCCCGACCACCAGGGCAAGGGTCTGGGCAGCGCCGTCGTGCTCCCCGGAGTGGAGGCGGCCGAGCG
CGCCGGGGTGCCCGCCTTCCTGGAGACCTCCGCGCCCCGCAACCTCCCCTTCTACGAGCGGCTCGGCTTC
ACCGTCACCGCCGACGTCGAGGTGCCCGAAGGACCGCGCACCTGGTGCATGACCCGCAAAGCCCGGTGCC
TGATAATAGGCGGCCGCTCGA
